>Addgene plasmid #194319 | pGTag Hygro BFP nLAP +2 | addgene full sequence | sequence record 384055 | Addgene NGS Result
CGACGTTGTAAAACGACGGCCAGTGAGCGCGCGTAATACGACTCACTATAGGGCGAATTGGAGCTACCCG
CATTACCCTGTTATCCCTAAGATCCGACTATTTCCCATGATTCCTTCATATTTGCATATACGATACAAGG
CTGTTAGAGAGATAATTAGAATTAATTTGACTGTAAACACAAAGATATTAGTACAAAATACGTGACGTAG
AAAGTAATAATTTCTTGGGTAGTTTGCAGTTTTAAAATTATGTTTTAAAATGGACTATCATATGCTTACC
GTAACTTGAAAGTATTTCGATTTCTTGGCTTTATATATCTTGTGGAAAGGACGAAACACCGGTATGTCGG
GAACCTCTCCGTTTTAGAGCTAGAAATAGCAAGTTAAAATAAGGCTAGTCCGTTATCAACTTGAAAAAGT
GGCACCGAGTCGGTGCTTTTTTGAATTCAGATCTTACATTTCAGGACATCTAGCTTATCGATACCGTCAT
CTACTTAGGTATGTCGGGAACCTCTCCAGGGAGTACCACCATGAAAAAGCCTGAACTCACCGCGACGTCT
GTCGAGAAGTTTCTGATCGAAAAGTTCGACAGCGTCTCCGACCTGATGCAGCTCTCGGAGGGCGAAGAAT
CTCGTGCTTTCAGCTTCGATGTAGGAGGGCGTGGATATGTCCTGCGGGTAAATAGCTGCGCCGATGGTTT
CTACAAAGATCGTTATGTTTATCGGCACTTTGCATCGGCCGCGCTCCCGATTCCGGAAGTGCTTGACATT
GGGGAATTCAGCGAGAGCCTGACCTATTGCATCTCCCGCCGTGCACAGGGTGTCACGTTGCAAGACCTGC
CTGAAACCGAACTGCCCGCTGTTCTGCAGCCGGTCGCGGAGGCCATGGATGCGATCGCTGCGGCCGATCT
TAGCCAGACGAGCGGGTTCGGCCCATTCGGACCGCAAGGAATCGGTCAATACACTACATGGCGTGATTTC
ATATGCGCGATTGCTGATCCCCATGTGTATCACTGGCAAACTGTGATGGACGACACCGTCAGTGCGTCCG
TCGCGCAGGCTCTCGATGAGCTGATGCTTTGGGCCGAGGACTGCCCCGAAGTCCGGCACCTCGTGCACGC
GGATTTCGGCTCCAACAATGTCCTGACGGACAATGGCCGCATAACAGCGGTCATTGACTGGAGCGAGGCG
ATGTTCGGGGATTCCCAATACGAGGTCGCCAACATCTTCTTCTGGAGGCCGTGGTTGGCTTGTATGGAGC
AGCAGACGCGCTACTTCGAGCGGAGGCATCCGGAGCTTGCAGGATCGCCGCGGCTCCGGGCGTATATGCT
CCGCATTGGTCTTGACCAACTCTATCAGAGCTTGGTTGACGGCAATTTCGATGATGCAGCTTGGGCGCAG
GGTCGATGCGACGCAATCGTCCGATCCGGAGCCGGGACTGTCGGGCGTACACAAATCGCCCGCAGAAGCG
CGGCCGTCTGGACCGATGGCTGTGTAGAAGTACTCGCCGATAGTGGAAACCGACGCCCCAGCACTCGTCC
GAGGGCAAAGGAACGCGGAGCCACGAACTTCTCTCTGTTAAAGCAAGCAGGAGATGTTGAAGAAAACCCC
GGGCCCATGAGCGAGCTGATTAAGGAGAACATGCACATGAAGCTGTACATGGAGGGCACCGTGGACAACC
ATCACTTCAAGTGCACATCCGAGGGCGAAGGCAAGCCCTACGAGGGCACCCAGACCATGAGAATCAAGGT
GGTCGAGGGCGGCCCTCTCCCCTTCGCCTTCGACATCCTGGCTACTAGCTTCCTCTACGGCAGCAAGACC
TTCATCAACCACACCCAGGGCATCCCCGACTTCTTCAAGCAGTCCTTCCCTGAGGGCTTCACATGGGAGA
GAGTCACCACATACGAAGACGGGGGCGTGCTGACCGCTACCCAGGACACCAGCCTCCAGGACGGCTGCCT
CATCTACAACGTCAAGATCAGAGGGGTGAACTTCACATCCAACGGCCCTGTGATGCAGAAGAAAACACTC
GGCTGGGAGGCCTTCACCGAGACGCTGTACCCCGCTGACGGCGGCCTGGAAGGCAGAAACGACATGGCCC
TGAAGCTCGTGGGCGGGAGCCATCTGATCGCAAACATCAAGACCACATATAGATCCAAGAAACCCGCTAA
GAACCTCAAGATGCCTGGCGTCTACTATGTGGACTACAGACTGGAAAGAATCAAGGAGGCCAACAACGAG
ACCTACGTCGAGCAGCACGAGGTGGCAGTGGCCAGATACTGCGACCTCCCTAGCAAACTGGGGCACAAGC
TTAATAGCAGCGGCCCCAGCGGCAGCAGCAGCCTGGAAGTGCTGTTCCAGGGCCCCCTGAGCAGCTCTGG
CCCCTCTGGCAGCGCCGCCAAGTTCAAAGAAACAGCTGCTGCTAAATTCGAGCGGCAGCACATGGACAGC
GGAGGAGGAGGCGAGAACCTGTACTTTCAGGGAGGCGGAGGCGGAGGGGACTATAAGGACGACGACGACA
AGCTGACCGACGACCTGCCCAGGGCCTCGGGTATGTCGGGAACCTCTCCAGGGATGTCTCGAGGGGGGGC
CCGGTACCCAGCTTTTGTTCCCTTTAGTGAGGGTTAATTGCGCGCTTGGCGTAATCATGGTCATAGCTGT
TTCCTGTGTGAAATTGTTATCCGCTCACAATTCCACACAACATACGAGCCGGAAGCATAAAGTGTAAAGC
CTGGGGTGCCTAATGAGTGAGCTAACTCACATTAATTGCGTTGCGCTCACTGCCCGCTTTCCAGTCGGGA
AACCTGTCGTGCCAGCTGCATTAATGAATCGGCCAACGCGCGGGGAGAGGCGGTTTGCGTATTGGGCGCT
CTTCCGCTTCCTCGCTCACTGACTCGCTGCGCTCGGTCGTTCGGCTGCGGCGAGCGGTATCAGCTCACTC
AAAGGCGGTAATACGGTTATCCACAGAATCAGGGGATAACGCAGGAAAGAACATGTGAGCAAAAGGCCAG
CAAAAGGCCAGGAACCGTAAAAAGGCCGCGTTGCTGGCGTTTTTCCATAGGCTCCGCCCCCCTGACGAGC
ATCACAAAAATCGACGCTCAAGTCAGAGGTGGCGAAACCCGACAGGACTATAAAGATACCAGGCGTTTCC
CCCTGGAAGCTCCCTCGTGCGCTCTCCTGTTCCGACCCTGCCGCTTACCGGATACCTGTCCGCCTTTCTC
CCTTCGGGAAGCGTGGCGCTTTCTCATAGCTCACGCTGTAGGTATCTCAGTTCGGTGTAGGTCGTTCGCT
CCAAGCTGGGCTGTGTGCACGAACCCCCCGTTCAGCCCGACCGCTGCGCCTTATCCGGTAACTATCGTCT
TGAGTCCAACCCGGTAAGACACGACTTATCGCCACTGGCAGCAGCCACTGGTAACAGGATTAGCAGAGCG
AGGTATGTAGGCGGTGCTACAGAGTTCTTGAAGTGGTGGCCTAACTACGGCTACACTAGAAGAACAGTAT
TTGGTATCTGCGCTCTGCTGAAGCCAGTTACCTTCGGAAAAAGAGTTGGTAGCTCTTGATCCGGCAAACA
AACCACCGCTGGTAGCGGTGGTTTTTTTGTTTGCAAGCAGCAGATTACGCGCAGAAAAAAAGGATCTCAA
GAAGATCCTTTGATCTTTTCTACGGGGTCTGACGCTCAGTGGAACGAAAACTCACGTTAAGGGATTTTGG
TCATGAGATTATCAAAAAGGATCTTCACCTAGATCCTTTTAAATTAAAAATGAAGTTTTAAATCAATCTA
AAGTATATATGAGTAAACTTGGTCTGACAGTTACCAATGCTTAATCAGTGAGGCACCTATCTCAGCGATC
TGTCTATTTCGTTCATCCATAGTTGCCTGACTCCCCGTCGTGTAGATAACTACGATACGGGAGGGCTTAC
CATCTGGCCCCAGTGCTGCAATGATACCGCGAGACCCACGCTCACCGGCTCCAGATTTATCAGCAATAAA
CCAGCCAGCCGGAAGGGCCGAGCGCAGAAGTGGTCCTGCAACTTTATCCGCCTCCATCCAGTCTATTAAT
TGTTGCCGGGAAGCTAGAGTAAGTAGTTCGCCAGTTAATAGTTTGCGCAACGTTGTTGCCATTGCTACAG
GCATCGTGGTGTCACGCTCGTCGTTTGGTATGGCTTCATTCAGCTCCGGTTCCCAACGATCAAGGCGAGT
TACATGATCCCCCATGTTGTGCAAAAAAGCGGTTAGCTCCTTCGGTCCTCCGATCGTTGTCAGAAGTAAG
TTGGCCGCAGTGTTATCACTCATGGTTATGGCAGCACTGCATAATTCTCTTACTGTCATGCCATCCGTAA
GATGCTTTTCTGTGACTGGTGAGTACTCAACCAAGTCATTCTGAGAATAGTGTATGCGGCGACCGAGTTG
CTCTTGCCCGGCGTCAATACGGGATAATACCGCGCCACATAGCAGAACTTTAAAAGTGCTCATCATTGGA
AAACGTTCTTCGGGGCGAAAACTCTCAAGGATCTTACCGCTGTTGAGATCCAGTTCGATGTAACCCACTC
GTGCACCCAACTGATCTTCAGCATCTTTTACTTTCACCAGCGTTTCTGGGTGAGCAAAAACAGGAAGGCA
AAATGCCGCAAAAAAGGGAATAAGGGCGACACGGAAATGTTGAATACTCATACTCTTCCTTTTTCAATAT
TATTGAAGCATTTATCAGGGTTATTGTCTCATGAGCGGATACATATTTGAATGTATTTAGAAAAATAAAC
AAATAGGGGTTCCGCGCACATTTCCCCGAAAAGTGCCACCTG
[124 nt withheld, positions 4803-4926]
C
[91 nt withheld, positions 4928-5018]
A
[49 nt withheld, positions 5020-5068]
CCTTTGACGTTGGAGTCCACGTTCTTT
[37 nt withheld, positions 5096-5132]
ACCCTATCTCGGTCTATTCTTTTGATTTATAAGGGATTTTGCCGATTTCGGCCTATTGGTTAAAAAATGA
GCTGATTTAACAAAAATTTAACGCGAATTTTAACAAAATATTAACGCTTACAATTTCCATTCGCCATTCA
GGCTGCGCAACTGTTGGGAAGGGCGATCGGTGCGGGCCTCTTCGCTATTACGCCAGCTGGCGAAAGGGGG
ATGTGCTGCAAGGCGATTAAGTTGGGTAACGCCAGGGTTTTCCCAGTCA
Features (pLannotate 1.2.2; 18 found; start..end, strand, type, name):
     34..52      +  promoter       T7 promoter: promoter for bacteriophage T7 RNA polymerase
     98..332     +  promoter       U6 promoter: RNA polymerase III promoter for human U6 snRNA
    361..436     +  misc_RNA       gRNA scaffold: guide RNA scaffold for the Streptococcus pyogenes CRISPR/Cas9 system
    472..488     +  misc_feature   MCS (fragment): pBluescript multiple cloning site
    531..1553    +  CDS            hph: KHYB_ECOLX - Experimental evidence at protein level: Swiss-Prot protein existence level 1. The aminoglycoside phosphotransferases achieve inactivation of their antibiotic substrates by phosphorylation. Only phosphorylates hygromycin and closely related compounds such as demethyl analogs and destomycin. From Escherichia coli.
   1560..1612    +  CDS            P2A (fragment): 2A peptide from porcine teschovirus-1 polyprotein Eukaryotic ribosomes fail to insert a peptide bond between the Gly and Pro residues, yielding separate polypeptides.
   1617..2315    +  CDS            TagBFP: TagBFP is a basic (constitutively fluorescent) blue fluorescent protein published in 2008, derived from Entacmaea quadricolor. It is reported to be a very rapidly-maturing monomer with very low acid sensitivity.
   2578..2598    +  misc_feature   MCS (fragment): pBluescript multiple cloning site
   2611..2629    -  promoter       T3 promoter: promoter for bacteriophage T3 RNA polymerase
   2674..2690    -  protein_bind   lac operator: The lac repressor binds to the lac operator to inhibit transcription in E. coli. This inhibition can be relieved by adding lactose or isopropyl-β-D-thiogalactopyranoside (IPTG). lac repressor encoded by lacI
   2698..2728    -  promoter       lac promoter: promoter for the E. coli lac operon
   2743..2764    -  protein_bind   CAP binding site: CAP binding activates transcription in the presence of cAMP. E. coli catabolite activator protein
   2777..2869    -  CDS            lacI (fragment): lac repressor; lacI; The lac repressor binds to the lac operator to inhibit transcription in E. coli. This inhibition can be relieved by adding lactose or isopropyl-β-D-thiogalactopyranoside (IPTG).
   3052..3640    -  rep_origin     ori: high-copy-number ColE1/pMB1/pBR322/pUC origin of replication
   3811..4671    -  CDS            AmpR: β-lactamase; bla; confers resistance to ampicillin, carbenicillin, and related antibiotics
   4672..4776    -  promoter       AmpR promoter: bla
   4803..5231    +  rep_origin     f1 ori (sequence partly withheld): f1 bacteriophage origin of replication; arrow indicates direction of (+) strand synthesis
   5262..26      -  CDS            lacZα (fragment) (across the origin): LacZα fragment of β-galactosidase; lacZ fragment
