[The description below was written by a language model from this plasmid's Addgene catalogue record and pLannotate feature annotations shown in this document.]
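Description:
pGTag Hygro BFP nLAP +2 is a 5,391 bp donor plasmid for CRISPR/Cas9-mediated generic protein tagging in mammalian cells, built on the pBluescript KS- bacterial cloning backbone. It is maintained in E. coli through a high-copy ColE1/pUC-type origin and an ampicillin resistance gene (β-lactamase with its own promoter). It also keeps the usual pBluescript elements: an f1 phage origin, lac promoter/operator and lacZα remnants, and flanking T7 and T3 promoters.

The roughly 2 kb insert, cloned between SalI and XhoI sites, is named Hygro-P2A-nLAP(BFP). In the annotated sequence it appears as the hygromycin phosphotransferase gene (hph), followed by a P2A ribosomal skipping peptide and then TagBFP, a monomeric blue fluorescent protein. About 260 bp between the end of TagBFP and the downstream polylinker fragment carries no annotation. This stretch may hold the remaining parts of the N-terminal "LAP" tag implied by the name, but the record does not say what they are. No mammalian promoter is annotated upstream of hph. That arrangement would fit a cassette meant to be expressed from the targeted gene's own promoter after in-frame integration, with P2A separating the hygromycin marker from the BFP-tagged protein, although the record does not state this mechanism. The "+2" in the name probably denotes a reading-frame variant within a plasmid series, which is likewise not explained.

Upstream of the cassette sit a human U6 Pol III promoter and an S. pyogenes Cas9 guide RNA scaffold, so the plasmid also encodes a guide RNA. The guide's target is not recorded. Tagged mammalian cells can be selected with hygromycin and followed by blue fluorescence.
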