Addgene plasmid #194319: pGTag Hygro BFP nLAP +2
Purpose: CRISPR/Cas9-mediated generic protein tagging
Depositing lab: Frank Schnütgen. Depositing organization: Goethe-Universitaet Frankfurt am Main. Publication: CRISPR/Cas9-mediated generic protein tagging in mammalian cells. Thone FMB, Kurrle NS, von Melchner H, Schnutgen F. Methods. 2019 Jul 15;164-165:59-66. doi: 10.1016/j.ymeth.2019.02.018. Epub 2019 Feb 22. PubMed 30797903.
Backbone
  Vector backbone: pBluescript KS-
  Total vector size (bp): 5391
  Vector type: Bacterial cloning vector
  Selectable markers: Hygromycin
Growth in bacteria
  Bacterial resistance: Ampicillin, 100 μg/mL
  Growth temperature: 37°C
  Growth strain: NEB Stable
  Copy number: High Copy
Gene/Insert
  Gene/Insert name: Hygro-P2A-nLAP(BFP)
  Insert size (bp): 2052
  Cloning method: Restriction Enzyme; 5′ cloning site SalI (not destroyed); 3′ cloning site XhoI (not destroyed)
  Sequencing primers: 5′ M13 forward; 3′ M13 reverse
Terms and licenses: Academic/Nonprofit Terms; Industry Terms: Not Available to Industry
How to cite: pGTag Hygro BFP nLAP +2 was a gift from Frank Schnütgen (Addgene plasmid # 194319 ; http://n2t.net/addgene:194319 ; RRID:Addgene_194319)
